>Addgene plasmid #59253 | pLV-Enh eGFP Reporter-muKC2-X29 | depositor partial sequence | sequence record 93538 | pLV-Enh eGFP Reporter-muKC2-X29 sequence 635 bps
NTNAAATGGGGGACCTGGCATATGATTTATTTTGACTGATAGTGACCTGTTCGTTGCAACAAATTGATGA
GCAATGCTTTTTTATAATGCCAACTTTGTACAAAAAAGCAGGCTTTGAGAAGCCATGACCAGCGCAAGGA
CCAAGGCCCAACTCTCAAAGCCTTGCTGCTAGTATCTCCGGCTAGAGGTCTTGACTGTAGTGGTCTTCCG
TAGGATGGAGGTTCCCCCAGAGACCTGACCGCCTTTGGCAGCGCCATAGCTCACACTAGAACCAAAGCCG
CCCTTGCTGGCCCCGCCAGCCCCGCCCAGAGAGAGGCCGTTCCCGAAGCCAGCCGTGCCGCCTGCGCAAA
CGGAGGTAGAGTTGCCGGTCACCGCTGCAAACAAAGTAAACATTCAGGACTTGAGGAACTGTAGAGCCAG
AAAGGGGCAGGGGGAAGCCCAGAAACCCACGAAGGACTGGAGTAGAGTAATATGGCAAACAGCTAGAAGC
TCACACTGCCAGACCCTTTGACCCTGAGCCTAATAGAAGGGCCCCTTAGGACCTGGAGGAGGCATGGGAG
GGGCAGGGAGCAGTGGAAGCTGTTGGTGTTGGGCACCAGTGGTGGATACTTACAGATGCTGATTGCGCTG
GGACG
