>Addgene plasmid #59253 | pLV-Enh eGFP Reporter-muKC2-X29 | addgene partial sequence | sequence record 100443 | pRRL5primeMCS-F 5'-tgaacggatctcgacggtat-3'
AGGCTTTGAGAAGCCATGACCAGCGCAAGGACCAAGGCCCAACTCTCAAAGCCTTGCTGCTAGTATCTCC
GGCTAGAGGTCTTGACTGTAGTGGTCTTCCGTAGGATGGAGGTTCCCCCAGAGACCTGACCGCCTTTGGC
AGCGCCATAGCTCACACTAGAACCAAAGCCGCCCTTGCTGGCCCCGCCAGCCCCGCCCAGAGAGAGGCCG
TTCCCGAAGCCAGCCGTGCCGCCTGCGCAAACGGAGGTAGAGTTGCCGGTCACCGCTGCAAACAAAGTAA
ACATTCAGGACTTGAGGAACTGTAGAGCCAGAAAGGGGCAGGGGGAAGCCCAGAAACCCACGAAGGACTG
GAGTAGAGTAATATGGCAAACAGCTAGAAGCTCACACTGCCAGACCCTTTGACCCTGAGCCTAATAGAAG
GGCCCCTTAGGACCTGGAGGAGGCATGGGAGGGGCAGGGAGCAGTGGAAGCTGTTGGTGTTGGGCACCAA
TGGTGGATACTTACAGATGCTGATTGCGCTGGGACAATCTCCAGACATCCTAGGGGAAACAAGGACCCCG
GAGCAATTAGCAACCCAGCTTTCTTGTACAAAGTGGTGATGCCCGGGGGATCCCCGGGTACCGAGCTCCA
GGAACATCCAAACTGAGCAGCCGGGGTCCCCCCCACCCCCCACCCCGCCCCTCCCGGCA
