[The description below was written by a language model from this plasmid's Addgene catalogue record.]
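Description:
pLV-Enh eGFP Reporter-muKC2-X29 is a lentiviral enhancer-reporter plasmid of about 8.5 kb, built to test whether a candidate DNA element can drive transcription in different cell types. It derives from the Brachyury-eGFP lentiviral vector. In that vector the Brachyury promoter was removed and replaced with the mouse Hsp68 minimal promoter taken from an Hsp68-lacZ Gateway plasmid. A minimal promoter of this kind gives little expression on its own, so eGFP fluorescence depends largely on the activity of the sequence placed next to it. The plasmid is maintained in bacteria at high copy under ampicillin selection. The record names a recombination-deficient strain as host, the usual choice for keeping repeated lentiviral sequences stable.

The insert is a 564 bp mouse genomic fragment named Krt79-ex8-9, which by its name spans exons 8 to 9 of Krt79. It was identified as an enhancer lying in an exonic region of the keratin type II cluster. It was introduced by Gateway cloning, and the depositor notes that the final plasmid is the post-recombination product. The fragment is therefore flanked by attB sites, not the attR sites that the associated map suggests. No feature table is supplied, so the record does not state details such as the LTR configuration, the packaging signal, any post-transcriptional elements or any mammalian selection marker.

As a lentiviral vector, the construct can be packaged into virus and integrated into target cells. Enhancer activity of the keratin cluster element can then be compared across cell types by GFP readout.
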