Addgene plasmid #59253: pLV-Enh eGFP Reporter-muKC2-X29
Purpose: Lentiviral GFP reporter for testing enhancer activity in different cell types. Insert is an enhancer identified in the exonic region of the keratin type II cluster.
Depositing lab: Benjamin Yu. Depositing organization: University of California, San Diego (UCSD).
Backbone
  Vector backbone: Brachyury-eGFP
  Backbone size w/o insert (bp): 7967
  Total vector size (bp): 8531
  Modifications to backbone: Original vector is Brachyury-eGFP (Kita-Matsuo et al. 2009) with the Brachyury promoter cloned out and replaced with the minimal Hsp68 promoter from the Hsp68-lacZ-Gateway plasmid (Pennacchio et al. 2006)
  Vector type: Lentiviral
Growth in bacteria
  Bacterial resistance: Ampicillin, 100 μg/mL
  Growth temperature: 37°C
  Growth strain: Stbl3
  Copy number: High Copy
Gene/Insert
  Gene/Insert name: Krt79-ex8-9 (alt name: mm9 chr15:101760102-101760665)
  Species: M. musculus (mouse)
  Insert size (bp): 564
  Promoter: Mu Hsp68 minimal promoter
  Cloning method: Gateway Cloning
  Sequencing primers: 5′ GAGAAGCCATGACCAGCG; 3′ GCTAATTGCTCCGGGGTC
Terms and licenses: Academic/Nonprofit Terms; Industry Terms: Not Available to Industry
Depositor comments: Please note that the final plasmid sequence is post-Gateway recombination. The plasmid contains attB sites (not attR sites as the map implies).
How to cite: pLV-Enh eGFP Reporter-muKC2-X29 was a gift from Benjamin Yu (Addgene plasmid # 59253 ; http://n2t.net/addgene:59253 ; RRID:Addgene_59253)
